Addgene plasmid #105834: AAV-CAG-FLPX-rc [Chronos-tdTomato]
Purpose: AAV-mediated expression of Chronos-tdTomato under the CAG promoter in frt/reversed (Flp-dependent) manner.
Depositing lab: Edward Boyden. Depositing organization: Massachusetts Institute of Technology. Publication: Independent optical excitation of distinct neural populations. Klapoetke NC, Murata Y, Kim SS, Pulver SR, Birdsey-Benson A, Cho YK, Morimoto TK, Chuong AS, Carpenter EJ, Tian Z, Wang J, Xie Y, Yan Z, Zhang Y, Chow BY, Surek B, Melkonian M, Jayaraman V, Constantine-Paton M, Wong GK, Boyden ES. Nat Methods. 2014 Mar;11(3):338-46. doi: 10.1038/nmeth.2836. Epub 2014 Feb 9. PubMed 24509633.
Backbone
  Vector backbone: AAV-CAG-FLPX
  Backbone manufacturer: Epoch
  Backbone size w/o insert (bp): 4906
  Total vector size (bp): 7327
  Vector type: Mammalian Expression, AAV
Growth in bacteria
  Bacterial resistance: Ampicillin, 100 μg/mL
  Growth temperature: 30°C
  Growth strain: NEB Stable
  Growth instructions: Can use DH5alpha at 37°C or Stbl3 at 30°C. Carbenicillin is preferred over ampicillin. In DH5alpha this plasmid may act more like a high copy plasmid, although in Stbl3 it may act more like a low copy plasmid.
  Copy number: Low Copy
Gene/Insert
  Gene/Insert name: Chronos-tdTomato (alt names: Stigeoclonium helveticum channelrhodopsin-tdTomato; ChR90-tdTomato; Stigeoclonium helveticum)
  Species: Synthetic; Stigeoclonium helveticum
  Insert size (bp): 2421
  GenBank ID: KF992040
  Promoter: CAG
  Tag / fusion protein: tdTomato (codon diversified version) (C terminal on insert)
  Cloning method: Restriction Enzyme; 5′ cloning site NheI (not destroyed); 3′ cloning site AscI (not destroyed)
  Sequencing primers: 5′ gtgaccggcggctctagagc; 3′ cattaaagcagcgtatccac
Terms and licenses: Academic/Nonprofit Terms; Industry Terms: Not Available to Industry
Depositor comments: The plasmid is fully sequenced in the coding sequence regions (opsin-fluorophore and important flanking regions). Multiple digestions were done to verify the vector structure. The construct and the virus were both tested in vitro.
How to cite: AAV-CAG-FLPX-rc [Chronos-tdTomato] was a gift from Edward Boyden (Addgene plasmid # 105834 ; http://n2t.net/addgene:105834 ; RRID:Addgene_105834)
