[The description below was written by a language model from this plasmid's Addgene catalogue record and pLannotate feature annotations shown in this document.]
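Description:
AAV-CAG-FLPX-rc [Chronos-tdTomato] is an adeno-associated virus transfer plasmid of about 7.3 kb for Flp recombinase-dependent expression of a fluorescently tagged channelrhodopsin in mammalian cells. It is built on the AAV-CAG-FLPX backbone. The bacterial portion carries a ColE1/pUC-type origin, an f1 phage origin and a β-lactamase gene conferring ampicillin/carbenicillin resistance. The expression cassette sits between AAV2 inverted terminal repeats, which direct replication and packaging of the intervening DNA into AAV particles. The annotation detects the downstream ITR in full but only short fragments of the upstream one. The record recommends recombination-deficient bacterial strains, which are commonly used to limit ITR rearrangement.

Expression is driven by the CAG promoter, annotated here as a CMV enhancer, the chicken β-actin promoter and chimeric intron sequence, and the transcript is completed by a WPRE for enhanced post-transcriptional expression and a bovine growth hormone polyadenylation signal. The 2.4 kb insert encodes Chronos, the fast channelrhodopsin from the alga Stigeoclonium helveticum (also called ChR90), fused at its C terminus to a codon-diversified tdTomato. It lies in reverse-complement orientation relative to the promoter and is flanked by minimal FRT sites in opposing orientations, so no functional protein is made until Flp inverts the cassette into the sense orientation. Only one FRT site is annotated on each side, and each is adjacent to a short β-globin intron fragment. The automated annotation does not recognise the Chronos coding region itself, apart from a brief match labelled CoChR that probably reflects homology between opsins. The two sequence records differ by one nucleotide and annotate identically. The construct suits optogenetic excitation restricted to Flp-expressing neuronal populations, with red fluorescence marking expressing cells.
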