Features (pLannotate 1.2.2; 22 found; start..end, strand, type, name):
     12..39      +  repeat_region  AAV2 ITR (fragment): inverted terminal repeat of adeno-associated virus serotype 2 inverted
     68..95      +  repeat_region  AAV2 ITR (fragment): inverted terminal repeat of adeno-associated virus serotype 2 inverted
    136..385     +  enhancer       CMV enhancer (fragment): human cytomegalovirus immediate early enhancer
    387..664     +  promoter       chicken β-actin promoter: No description available
    665..801     +  intron         hybrid intron (fragment): hybrid between chicken β-actin (CBA) and minute virus of mice (MMV) introns (Gray et al., 2011)
    890..1020    +  intron         chimeric intron (fragment): chimera between introns from chicken β-actin and rabbit β-globin
   1080..1113    +  protein_bind   FRT (minimal): supports FLP-mediated excision but not integration (Turan and Bode, 2011) FLP recombinase from the Saccharomyces cerevisiae 2μ plasmid
   1114..1163    -  intron         β-globin intron (fragment): internally truncated intron from human β-globin
   1210..2634    -  CDS            tdTomato: tdTomato is a basic (constitutively fluorescent) orange fluorescent protein published in 2004, derived from Discosoma sp.. It is reported to be a somewhat slowly-maturing tandem dimer with low acid sensitivity.
   2974..3001    -  CDS            CoChR (fragment): high-photocurrent channelrhodopsin from Chloromonas oogama (Shemesh et al., 2017)
   3645..3678    -  protein_bind   FRT (minimal): supports FLP-mediated excision but not integration (Turan and Bode, 2011) FLP recombinase from the Saccharomyces cerevisiae 2μ plasmid
   3679..3729    -  intron         β-globin intron (fragment): internally truncated intron from human β-globin
   3768..4356    +  misc_feature   WPRE: woodchuck hepatitis virus posttranscriptional regulatory element
   4364..4588    +  polyA_signal   bGH poly(A) signal: bovine growth hormone polyadenylation signal
   4590..4730    +  repeat_region  AAV2 ITR: inverted terminal repeat of adeno-associated virus serotype 2 inverted
   4735..4786    -  misc_feature   bom (fragment): basis of mobility region from pBR322
   4805..5260    +  rep_origin     f1 ori (sequence partly withheld): f1 bacteriophage origin of replication; arrow indicates direction of (+) strand synthesis
   5261..5310    -  misc_feature   bom (fragment): basis of mobility region from pBR322
   5412..5447    -  CDS            rop (fragment): Rop protein, which maintains plasmids at low copy number; rop
   5542..5646    +  promoter       AmpR promoter: bla
   5647..6507    +  CDS            AmpR: β-lactamase; bla; confers resistance to ampicillin, carbenicillin, and related antibiotics
   6678..7266    +  rep_origin     ori: high-copy-number ColE1/pMB1/pBR322/pUC origin of replication
>Addgene plasmid #105834 | AAV-CAG-FLPX-rc [Chronos-tdTomato] | depositor full sequence | sequence record 204715 | AAV-CAG-FLPX-rc [Chronos-tdTomato] sequence 7327 bps
CCTGCAGGCAGCTGCGCGCTCGCTCGCTCACTGAGGCCGCCCGGGCGTCGGGCGACCTTTGGTCGCCCGG
CCTCAGTGAGCGAGCGAGCGCGCAGAGAGGGAGTGGCCAACTCCATCACTAGGGGTTCCTGTCGACCCAT
TGACGTCAATAATGACGTATGTTCCCATAGTAACGCCAATAGGGACTTTCCATTGACGTCAATGGGTGGA
GTATTTACGGTAAACTGCCCACTTGGCAGTACATCAAGTGTATCATATGCCAAGTACGCCCCCTATTGAC
GTCAATGACGGTAAATGGCCCGCCTGGCATTATGCCCAGTACATGACCTTATGGGACTTTCCTACTTGGC
AGTACATCTACGTATTAGTCATCGCTATTACCATGGTCGAGGTGAGCCCCACGTTCTGCTTCACTCTCCC
CATCTCCCCCCCCTCCCCACCCCCAATTTTGTATTTATTTATTTTTTAATTATTTTGTGCAGCGATGGGG
GCGGGGGGGGGGGGGGGGCGCGCGCCAGGCGGGGCGGGGCGGGGCGAGGGGCGGGGCGGGGCGAGGCGGA
GAGGTGCGGCGGCAGCCAATCAGAGCGGCGCGCTCCGAAAGTTTCCTTTTATGGCGAGGCGGCGGCGGCG
GCGGCCCTATAAAAAGCGAAGCGCGCGGCGGGCGGGAGTCGCTGCGACGCTGCCTTCGCCCCGTGCCCCG
CTCCGCCGCCGCCTCGCGCCGCCCGCCCCGGCTCTGACTGACCGCGTTACTCCCACAGGTGAGCGGGCGG
GACGGCCCTTCTCCTCCGGGCTGTAATTAGCGCTTGGTTTAATGACGGCTTGTTTCTTTTCTGTGGCTGC
GTGAAAGCCTTGAGGGGCTCCGGGAGGGCCCTTTGTGCGGGGGGAGCGGCTCGGGGCTGTCCGCGGGGGG
ACGGCTGCCTTCGGGGGGGACGGGGCAGGGCGGGGTTCGGCTTCTGGCGTGTGACCGGCGGCTCTAGAGC
CTCTGCTAACCATGTTCATGCCTTCTTCTTTTTCCTACAGCTCCTGGGCAACGTGCTGGTTATTGTGCTG
TCTCATCATTTTGGCAAAGAATTGAATTCGAAGTTCCTATTCTCTAGAAAGTATAGGAACTTCGCAGAAT
GGTAGCTGGATTGTAGCTGCTATTAGCAATATGAAACCTCTTAGAAGTTCCTATTCTTCAAAAGGTATAG
GAACTTCGCTAGCTCATTACTTATACAGCTCATCCATGCCGTACAGAAACAGATGGTGGCGTCCTTCAGA
CCTCTCATACTGTTCCACAATGGTGTAGTCTTCATTGTGGGATGTGATATCCAGCTTGGTGTCCACATAG
TAATAGCCGGGCAGCTGCACTGGTTTCTTGGCCATGTAGATGGTTTTGAACTCCACCAGGTAGTGGCCGC
CGTCTTTCAGCTTCAGGGCCTGGTGGATTTCGCCCTTCAGCACTCCGTCTCTAGGATACAGCCGTTCAGT
GCTGGCCTCCCACCCCATTGTTTTCTTCTGCATCACGGGCCCATCGGGTGGAAAATTGGTGCCGCGCATT
TTGACTTTGTAGATCAGAGTGCCATCCTGCAGAGAGGAGTCCTGTGTCACGGTCACCAGGCCTCCATCTT
CAAAATTCATCACTCTCTCCCACTTAAAGCCCTCTGGGAAAGACAGTTTCTTGTAATCAGGAATGTCAGC
GGGATGCTTGACATAGGCCTTACTTCCGTACATAAACTGAGGAGACAGGATATCCCAAGCGAAAGGCAGT
GGTCCTCCCTTGGTCACTTTCAGCTTGGCAGTCTGTGTGCCCTCGTAAGGCCTCCCTTCGCCCTCTCCTT
CAATCTCAAATTCGTGCCCATTCATGCTGCCCTCCATGCGCACCTTAAACCTCATGAACTCTTTGATCAC
AGCCATATTGTTATCCTCGCTTGAGGCGGTTCCACTAGACCCTGAGCCGGTACTTCCAGTCCCATGGCCC
AGGAACAGATGGTGTCTCCCCTCGCTCCGTTCATACTGCTCCACAATAGTGTAGTCCTCGTTGTGTGAAG
TGATATCCAGTTTTGTGTCCACGTAATAGTAGCCTGGCAGCTGCACAGGTTTCTTGGCCATGTAGATTGT
CTTGAACTCCACCAGGTAATGTCCCCCATCTTTCAGCTTCAGAGCCTGGTGGATTTCTCCTTTCAGCACC
CCGTCGCGTGGATACAGCCTTTCGGTGGAGGCCTCCCATCCCATAGTTTTCTTCTGCATCACAGGTCCAT
CAGGGGGAAAATTTGTCCCTCTCATTTTCACCTTGTAGATCAGGGTCCCATCCTGCAGGGAGCTGTCCTG
GGTCACAGTCACCAGGCCTCCGTCCTCGAAGTTCATCACTCTTTCCCACTTAAACCCCTCGGGGAAGCTC
AGTTTCTTATAATCGGGAATGTCAGCTGGATGTTTCACATAGGCCTTGGAGCCGTACATAAACTGTGGGC
TCAGGATGTCCCAAGCGAATGGCAGAGGCCCGCCCTTTGTCACTTTCAGCTTGGCTGTCTGGGTGCCCTC
GTAGGGCCGTCCCTCTCCTTCTCCCTCAATTTCGAACTCGTGGCCGTTCATGCTTCCTTCCATTCTCACC
TTAAACCGCATGAACTCTTTGATCACTTCCTCGCCCTTACTCACTGCTACTACCGGTGCCGCCACTCCTC
CCTCCTCCTCCTCGTCGACGAAGGTCTCGATCTCCATGTTCTCGCCGGCCACGTTGATGGTGGTTGTCTT
CCGGATGTCGCCGTGGATCAGGATGTGCTCGTGGATCTTCACTCTCAGGTGGTGGCCCAGGAAGCCCCAA
GTGTTCTTGCTGATCAGATCCAGGATCAGGTGGCCGATTCCGCTGGTGTAAGGTGTGATCAGGCCCAGTC
CCTCGTGTCCGGCGATGAACATCACGGGGAACATCAGCCAAGAGCAGAAGAAGACGTAGGCCATGATCTT
GCAAATCTTCCGGCAGACGCCTTTGGGCAGGGTGTGGTAGCTCTCGATATACACCTTGGCGATCTGGAAG
AAGCAAGTCACGCCGTAGAACAGGCCGATCATGAAGAACAGGATCTTCAGGGGGCCCTTTGTAAAGGCGG
CTGTGATCCCCCACACGATGTTGCCGATGTCGGTCACCAGGATGGTCATGGTCCGCTTGCTGTACTCTTC
GTGCAGTCCGGTCAGGTTGCTCAGGTGGATCAGGATCACGGGGCAAGTCAGGAGCCACATGCTGTACCGC
AGCCAAATCACGGCTCCTCCGTTGGTCTGGTACACTGTGGCTGGGCTGTCGACCTCGTGGAACAGCTCGA
TGAAGCACTTGACGAGCTCGATCACGCAGACGTAGACCTCCTCCCAGCCGGTTGTGGCCTTGAAGCTGTG
CCAACCGTAGAAGATGAGCTGCACGATAGCCACGATCACGGTGAACCACTGGAGTCCCACTGCGATCTTG
TGCTGCAGCTCGGTTCCGTGGTTGATGTGGGGGAAGCAACCGTGATCGGCTCCGGCTGTTGTGGCGTTAG
AGGTTTCTCCGTGAGCGTCTGCTGCTGGTGTCACCACTGCTGCGGCGCTCAGCAGGCCTCTAATTGTGGC
TTCGGCGCTAGGCACGGCTGAGATAAAGGCGTGGGTCATTGTGGCGGCTGTTTCCATGGTGGCGGCGGCG
CGCCGAAGTTCCTATACTTTCTAGAGAATAGGAACTTCTTGCCTTAACCCAGAAATTATCACTGTTATTC
TTTAGAATGGTGCAAAGAGAAGTTCCTATACCTTTTGAAGAATAGGAACTTCTCCGGAATCAACCTCTGG
ATTACAAAATTTGTGAAAGATTGACTGGTATTCTTAACTATGTTGCTCCTTTTACGCTATGTGGATACGC
TGCTTTAATGCCTTTGTATCATGCTATTGCTTCCCGTATGGCTTTCATTTTCTCCTCCTTGTATAAATCC
TGGTTGCTGTCTCTTTATGAGGAGTTGTGGCCCGTTGTCAGGCAACGTGGCGTGGTGTGCACTGTGTTTG
CTGACGCAACCCCCACTGGTTGGGGCATTGCCACCACCTGTCAGCTCCTTTCCGGGACTTTCGCTTTCCC
CCTCCCTATTGCCACGGCGGAACTCATCGCCGCCTGCCTTGCCCGCTGCTGGACAGGGGCTCGGCTGTTG
GGCACTGACAATTCCGTGGTGTTGTCGGGGAAGCTGACGTCCTTTCCATGGCTGCTCGCCTGTGTTGCCA
CCTGGATTCTGCGCGGGACGTCCTTCTGCTACGTCCCTTCGGCCCTCAATCCAGCGGACCTTCCTTCCCG
CGGCCTGCTGCCGGCTCTGCGGCCTCTTCCGCGTCTTCGCCTTCGCCCTCAGACGAGTCGGATCTCCCTT
TGGGCCGCCTCCCCGCCTGGATCCTGTGCCTTCTAGTTGCCAGCCATCTGTTGTTTGCCCCTCCCCCGTG
CCTTCCTTGACCCTGGAAGGTGCCACTCCCACTGTCCTTTCCTAATAAAATGAGGAAATTGCATCGCATT
GTCTGAGTAGGTGTCATTCTATTCTGGGGGGTGGGGTGGGGCAGGACAGCAAGGGGGAGGATTGGGAAGA
CAATAGCAGGCATGCTGGGGATGCGGTGGGCTCTATGGCAGGAACCCCTAGTGATGGAGTTGGCCACTCC
CTCTCTGCGCGCTCGCTCGCTCACTGAGGCCGGGCGACCAAAGGTCGCCCGACGCCCGGGCTTTGCCCGG
GCGGCCTCAGTGAGCGAGCGAGCGCGCAGCTGCCTGCAGGGGCGCCTGATGCGGTATTTTCTCCTTACGC
ATCTGTGCGGTATTTCACACCGCATA
[95 nt withheld, positions 4787-4881]
T
[46 nt withheld, positions 4883-4928]
C
[141 nt withheld, positions 4930-5070]
CCTTTGACGTTGGAGTCCACGTTCTTT
[37 nt withheld, positions 5098-5134]
ACTCTATCTCGGGCTATTCTTTTGATTTATAAGGGATTTTGCCGATTTCGGTCTATTGGTTAAAAAATGA
GCTGATTTAACAAAAATTTAACGCGAATTTTAACAAAATATTAACGTTTACAATTTTATGGTGCACTCTC
AGTACAATCTGCTCTGATGCCGCATAGTTAAGCCAGCCCCGACACCCGCCAACACCCGCTGACGCGCCCT
GACGGGCTTGTCTGCTCCCGGCATCCGCTTACAGACAAGCTGTGACCGTCTCCGGGAGCTGCATGTGTCA
GAGGTTTTCACCGTCATCACCGAAACGCGCGAGACGAAAGGGCCTCGTGATACGCCTATTTTTATAGGTT
AATGTCATGATAATAATGGTTTCTTAGACGTCAGGTGGCACTTTTCGGGGAAATGTGCGCGGAACCCCTA
TTTGTTTATTTTTCTAAATACATTCAAATATGTATCCGCTCATGAGACAATAACCCTGATAAATGCTTCA
ATAATATTGAAAAAGGAAGAGTATGAGTATTCAACATTTCCGTGTCGCCCTTATTCCCTTTTTTGCGGCA
TTTTGCCTTCCTGTTTTTGCTCACCCAGAAACGCTGGTGAAAGTAAAAGATGCTGAAGATCAGTTGGGTG
CACGAGTGGGTTACATCGAACTGGATCTCAACAGCGGTAAGATCCTTGAGAGTTTTCGCCCCGAAGAACG
TTTTCCAATGATGAGCACTTTTAAAGTTCTGCTATGTGGCGCGGTATTATCCCGTATTGACGCCGGGCAA
GAGCAACTCGGTCGCCGCATACACTATTCTCAGAATGACTTGGTTGAGTACTCACCAGTCACAGAAAAGC
ATCTTACGGATGGCATGACAGTAAGAGAATTATGCAGTGCTGCCATAACCATGAGTGATAACACTGCGGC
CAACTTACTTCTGACAACGATCGGAGGACCGAAGGAGCTAACCGCTTTTTTGCACAACATGGGGGATCAT
GTAACTCGCCTTGATCGTTGGGAACCGGAGCTGAATGAAGCCATACCAAACGACGAGCGTGACACCACGA
TGCCTGTAGCAATGGCAACAACGTTGCGCAAACTATTAACTGGCGAACTACTTACTCTAGCTTCCCGGCA
ACAATTAATAGACTGGATGGAGGCGGATAAAGTTGCAGGACCACTTCTGCGCTCGGCCCTTCCGGCTGGC
TGGTTTATTGCTGATAAATCTGGAGCCGGTGAGCGTGGGTCTCGCGGTATCATTGCAGCACTGGGGCCAG
ATGGTAAGCCCTCCCGTATCGTAGTTATCTACACGACGGGGAGTCAGGCAACTATGGATGAACGAAATAG
ACAGATCGCTGAGATAGGTGCCTCACTGATTAAGCATTGGTAACTGTCAGACCAAGTTTACTCATATATA
CTTTAGATTGATTTAAAACTTCATTTTTAATTTAAAAGGATCTAGGTGAAGATCCTTTTTGATAATCTCA
TGACCAAAATCCCTTAACGTGAGTTTTCGTTCCACTGAGCGTCAGACCCCGTAGAAAAGATCAAAGGATC
TTCTTGAGATCCTTTTTTTCTGCGCGTAATCTGCTGCTTGCAAACAAAAAAACCACCGCTACCAGCGGTG
GTTTGTTTGCCGGATCAAGAGCTACCAACTCTTTTTCCGAAGGTAACTGGCTTCAGCAGAGCGCAGATAC
CAAATACTGTTCTTCTAGTGTAGCCGTAGTTAGGCCACCACTTCAAGAACTCTGTAGCACCGCCTACATA
CCTCGCTCTGCTAATCCTGTTACCAGTGGCTGCTGCCAGTGGCGATAAGTCGTGTCTTACCGGGTTGGAC
TCAAGACGATAGTTACCGGATAAGGCGCAGCGGTCGGGCTGAACGGGGGGTTCGTGCACACAGCCCAGCT
TGGAGCGAACGACCTACACCGAACTGAGATACCTACAGCGTGAGCTATGAGAAAGCGCCACGCTTCCCGA
AGGGAGAAAGGCGGACAGGTATCCGGTAAGCGGCAGGGTCGGAACAGGAGAGCGCACGAGGGAGCTTCCA
GGGGGAAACGCCTGGTATCTTTATAGTCCTGTCGGGTTTCGCCACCTCTGACTTGAGCGTCGATTTTTGT
GATGCTCGTCAGGGGGGCGGAGCCTATGGAAAAACGCCAGCAACGCGGCCTTTTTACGGTTCCTGGCCTT
TTGCTGGCCTTTTGCTCACATGT
