Features (pLannotate 1.2.2; 22 found; start..end, strand, type, name):
     12..39      +  repeat_region  AAV2 ITR (fragment): inverted terminal repeat of adeno-associated virus serotype 2 inverted
     68..95      +  repeat_region  AAV2 ITR (fragment): inverted terminal repeat of adeno-associated virus serotype 2 inverted
    136..385     +  enhancer       CMV enhancer (fragment): human cytomegalovirus immediate early enhancer
    387..664     +  promoter       chicken β-actin promoter: No description available
    665..800     +  intron         hybrid intron (fragment): hybrid between chicken β-actin (CBA) and minute virus of mice (MMV) introns (Gray et al., 2011)
    889..1019    +  intron         chimeric intron (fragment): chimera between introns from chicken β-actin and rabbit β-globin
   1079..1112    +  protein_bind   FRT (minimal): supports FLP-mediated excision but not integration (Turan and Bode, 2011) FLP recombinase from the Saccharomyces cerevisiae 2μ plasmid
   1113..1162    -  intron         β-globin intron (fragment): internally truncated intron from human β-globin
   1209..2633    -  CDS            tdTomato: tdTomato is a basic (constitutively fluorescent) orange fluorescent protein published in 2004, derived from Discosoma sp.. It is reported to be a somewhat slowly-maturing tandem dimer with low acid sensitivity.
   2973..3000    -  CDS            CoChR (fragment): high-photocurrent channelrhodopsin from Chloromonas oogama (Shemesh et al., 2017)
   3644..3677    -  protein_bind   FRT (minimal): supports FLP-mediated excision but not integration (Turan and Bode, 2011) FLP recombinase from the Saccharomyces cerevisiae 2μ plasmid
   3678..3728    -  intron         β-globin intron (fragment): internally truncated intron from human β-globin
   3767..4355    +  misc_feature   WPRE: woodchuck hepatitis virus posttranscriptional regulatory element
   4363..4587    +  polyA_signal   bGH poly(A) signal: bovine growth hormone polyadenylation signal
   4589..4729    +  repeat_region  AAV2 ITR: inverted terminal repeat of adeno-associated virus serotype 2 inverted
   4734..4785    -  misc_feature   bom (fragment): basis of mobility region from pBR322
   4804..5259    +  rep_origin     f1 ori (sequence partly withheld): f1 bacteriophage origin of replication; arrow indicates direction of (+) strand synthesis
   5260..5309    -  misc_feature   bom (fragment): basis of mobility region from pBR322
   5411..5446    -  CDS            rop (fragment): Rop protein, which maintains plasmids at low copy number; rop
   5541..5645    +  promoter       AmpR promoter: bla
   5646..6506    +  CDS            AmpR: β-lactamase; bla; confers resistance to ampicillin, carbenicillin, and related antibiotics
   6677..7265    +  rep_origin     ori: high-copy-number ColE1/pMB1/pBR322/pUC origin of replication
>Addgene plasmid #105834 | AAV-CAG-FLPX-rc [Chronos-tdTomato] | addgene full sequence | sequence record 213544 | Addgene NGS Result
CCTGCAGGCAGCTGCGCGCTCGCTCGCTCACTGAGGCCGCCCGGGCGTCGGGCGACCTTTGGTCGCCCGG
CCTCAGTGAGCGAGCGAGCGCGCAGAGAGGGAGTGGCCAACTCCATCACTAGGGGTTCCTGTCGACCCAT
TGACGTCAATAATGACGTATGTTCCCATAGTAACGCCAATAGGGACTTTCCATTGACGTCAATGGGTGGA
GTATTTACGGTAAACTGCCCACTTGGCAGTACATCAAGTGTATCATATGCCAAGTACGCCCCCTATTGAC
GTCAATGACGGTAAATGGCCCGCCTGGCATTATGCCCAGTACATGACCTTATGGGACTTTCCTACTTGGC
AGTACATCTACGTATTAGTCATCGCTATTACCATGGTCGAGGTGAGCCCCACGTTCTGCTTCACTCTCCC
CATCTCCCCCCCCTCCCCACCCCCAATTTTGTATTTATTTATTTTTTAATTATTTTGTGCAGCGATGGGG
GCGGGGGGGGGGGGGGGGCGCGCGCCGGGGGGGGGGGGGGGGGGGGGGGGGGGGGGGGGGGGGGGGGGGG
GGGGTGCGGCGGCAGCCAATCAGAGCGGCGCGCTCCGAAAGTTTCCTTTTATGGCGAGGCGGCGGCGGCG
GCGGCCCTATAAAAAGCGAAGCGCGCGGCGGGCGGGAGTCGCTGCGCGCTGCCTTCGCCCCGTGCCCCGC
TCCGCCGCCGCCTCGCGCCGCCCGCCCCGGCTCTGACTGACCGCGTTACTCCCACAGGTGAGCGGGCGGG
ACGGCCCTTCTCCTCCGGGCTGTAATTAGCGCTTGGTTTAATGACGGCTTGTTTCTTTTCTGTGGCTGCG
TGAAAGCCTTGAGGGGCTCCGGGAGGGCCCTTTGTGCGGGGGGAGCGGCTCGGGGCTGTCCGCGGGGGGA
CGGCTGCCTTCGGGGGGGACGGGGCAGGGCGGGGTTCGGCTTCTGGCGTGTGACCGGCGGCTCTAGAGCC
TCTGCTAACCATGTTCATGCCTTCTTCTTTTTCCTACAGCTCCTGGGCAACGTGCTGGTTATTGTGCTGT
CTCATCATTTTGGCAAAGAATTGAATTCGAAGTTCCTATTCTCTAGAAAGTATAGGAACTTCGCAGAATG
GTAGCTGGATTGTAGCTGCTATTAGCAATATGAAACCTCTTAGAAGTTCCTATTCTTCAAAAGGTATAGG
AACTTCGCTAGCTCATTACTTATACAGCTCATCCATGCCGTACAGAAACAGATGGTGGCGTCCTTCAGAC
CTCTCATACTGTTCCACAATGGTGTAGTCTTCATTGTGGGATGTGATATCCAGCTTGGTGTCCACATAGT
AATAGCCGGGCAGCTGCACTGGTTTCTTGGCCATGTAGATGGTTTTGAACTCCACCAGGTAGTGGCCGCC
GTCTTTCAGCTTCAGGGCCTGGTGGATTTCGCCCTTCAGCACTCCGTCTCTAGGATACAGCCGTTCAGTG
CTGGCCTCCCACCCCATTGTTTTCTTCTGCATCACGGGCCCATCGGGTGGAAAATTGGTGCCGCGCATTT
TGACTTTGTAGATCAGAGTGCCATCCTGCAGAGAGGAGTCCTGTGTCACGGTCACCAGGCCTCCATCTTC
AAAATTCATCACTCTCTCCCACTTAAAGCCCTCTGGGAAAGACAGTTTCTTGTAATCAGGAATGTCAGCG
GGATGCTTGACATAGGCCTTACTTCCGTACATAAACTGAGGAGACAGGATATCCCAAGCGAAAGGCAGTG
GTCCTCCCTTGGTCACTTTCAGCTTGGCAGTCTGTGTGCCCTCGTAAGGCCTCCCTTCGCCCTCTCCTTC
AATCTCAAATTCGTGCCCATTCATGCTGCCCTCCATGCGCACCTTAAACCTCATGAACTCTTTGATCACA
GCCATATTGTTATCCTCGCTTGAGGCGGTTCCACTAGACCCTGAGCCGGTACTTCCAGTCCCATGGCCCA
GGAACAGATGGTGTCTCCCCTCGCTCCGTTCATACTGCTCCACAATAGTGTAGTCCTCGTTGTGTGAAGT
GATATCCAGTTTTGTGTCCACGTAATAGTAGCCTGGCAGCTGCACAGGTTTCTTGGCCATGTAGATTGTC
TTGAACTCCACCAGGTAATGTCCCCCATCTTTCAGCTTCAGAGCCTGGTGGATTTCTCCTTTCAGCACCC
CGTCGCGTGGATACAGCCTTTCGGTGGAGGCCTCCCATCCCATAGTTTTCTTCTGCATCACAGGTCCATC
AGGGGGAAAATTTGTCCCTCTCATTTTCACCTTGTAGATCAGGGTCCCATCCTGCAGGGAGCTGTCCTGG
GTCACAGTCACCAGGCCTCCGTCCTCGAAGTTCATCACTCTTTCCCACTTAAACCCCTCGGGGAAGCTCA
GTTTCTTATAATCGGGAATGTCAGCTGGATGTTTCACATAGGCCTTGGAGCCGTACATAAACTGTGGGCT
CAGGATGTCCCAAGCGAATGGCAGAGGCCCGCCCTTTGTCACTTTCAGCTTGGCTGTCTGGGTGCCCTCG
TAGGGCCGTCCCTCTCCTTCTCCCTCAATTTCGAACTCGTGGCCGTTCATGCTTCCTTCCATTCTCACCT
TAAACCGCATGAACTCTTTGATCACTTCCTCGCCCTTACTCACTGCTACTACCGGTGCCGCCACTCCTCC
CTCCTCCTCCTCGTCGACGAAGGTCTCGATCTCCATGTTCTCGCCGGCCACGTTGATGGTGGTTGTCTTC
CGGATGTCGCCGTGGATCAGGATGTGCTCGTGGATCTTCACTCTCAGGTGGTGGCCCAGGAAGCCCCAAG
TGTTCTTGCTGATCAGATCCAGGATCAGGTGGCCGATTCCGCTGGTGTAAGGTGTGATCAGGCCCAGTCC
CTCGTGTCCGGCGATGAACATCACGGGGAACATCAGCCAAGAGCAGAAGAAGACGTAGGCCATGATCTTG
CAAATCTTCCGGCAGACGCCTTTGGGCAGGGTGTGGTAGCTCTCGATATACACCTTGGCGATCTGGAAGA
AGCAAGTCACGCCGTAGAACAGGCCGATCATGAAGAACAGGATCTTCAGGGGGCCCTTTGTAAAGGCGGC
TGTGATCCCCCACACGATGTTGCCGATGTCGGTCACCAGGATGGTCATGGTCCGCTTGCTGTACTCTTCG
TGCAGTCCGGTCAGGTTGCTCAGGTGGATCAGGATCACGGGGCAAGTCAGGAGCCACATGCTGTACCGCA
GCCAAATCACGGCTCCTCCGTTGGTCTGGTACACTGTGGCTGGGCTGTCGACCTCGTGGAACAGCTCGAT
GAAGCACTTGACGAGCTCGATCACGCAGACGTAGACCTCCTCCCAGCCGGTTGTGGCCTTGAAGCTGTGC
CAACCGTAGAAGATGAGCTGCACGATAGCCACGATCACGGTGAACCACTGGAGTCCCACTGCGATCTTGT
GCTGCAGCTCGGTTCCGTGGTTGATGTGGGGGAAGCAACCGTGATCGGCTCCGGCTGTTGTGGCGTTAGA
GGTTTCTCCGTGAGCGTCTGCTGCTGGTGTCACCACTGCTGCGGCGCTCAGCAGGCCTCTAATTGTGGCT
TCGGCGCTAGGCACGGCTGAGATAAAGGCGTGGGTCATTGTGGCGGCTGTTTCCATGGTGGCGGCGGCGC
GCCGAAGTTCCTATACTTTCTAGAGAATAGGAACTTCTTGCCTTAACCCAGAAATTATCACTGTTATTCT
TTAGAATGGTGCAAAGAGAAGTTCCTATACCTTTTGAAGAATAGGAACTTCTCCGGAATCAACCTCTGGA
TTACAAAATTTGTGAAAGATTGACTGGTATTCTTAACTATGTTGCTCCTTTTACGCTATGTGGATACGCT
GCTTTAATGCCTTTGTATCATGCTATTGCTTCCCGTATGGCTTTCATTTTCTCCTCCTTGTATAAATCCT
GGTTGCTGTCTCTTTATGAGGAGTTGTGGCCCGTTGTCAGGCAACGTGGCGTGGTGTGCACTGTGTTTGC
TGACGCAACCCCCACTGGTTGGGGCATTGCCACCACCTGTCAGCTCCTTTCCGGGACTTTCGCTTTCCCC
CTCCCTATTGCCACGGCGGAACTCATCGCCGCCTGCCTTGCCCGCTGCTGGACAGGGGCTCGGCTGTTGG
GCACTGACAATTCCGTGGTGTTGTCGGGGAAGCTGACGTCCTTTCCATGGCTGCTCGCCTGTGTTGCCAC
CTGGATTCTGCGCGGGACGTCCTTCTGCTACGTCCCTTCGGCCCTCAATCCAGCGGACCTTCCTTCCCGC
GGCCTGCTGCCGGCTCTGCGGCCTCTTCCGCGTCTTCGCCTTCGCCCTCAGACGAGTCGGATCTCCCTTT
GGGCCGCCTCCCCGCCTGGATCCTGTGCCTTCTAGTTGCCAGCCATCTGTTGTTTGCCCCTCCCCCGTGC
CTTCCTTGACCCTGGAAGGTGCCACTCCCACTGTCCTTTCCTAATAAAATGAGGAAATTGCATCGCATTG
TCTGAGTAGGTGTCATTCTATTCTGGGGGGTGGGGTGGGGCAGGACAGCAAGGGGGAGGATTGGGAAGAC
AATAGCAGGCATGCTGGGGATGCGGTGGGCTCTATGGCAGGAACCCCTAGTGATGGAGTTGGCCACTCCC
TCTCTGCGCGCTCGCTCGCTCACTGAGGCCGGGCGACCAAAGGTCGCCCGACGCCCGGGCTTTGCCCGGG
CGGCCTCAGTGAGCGAGCGAGCGCGCAGCTGCCTGCAGGGGCGCCTGATGCGGTATTTTCTCCTTACGCA
TCTGTGCGGTATTTCACACCGCATA
[95 nt withheld, positions 4786-4880]
T
[46 nt withheld, positions 4882-4927]
C
[141 nt withheld, positions 4929-5069]
CCTTTGACGTTGGAGTCCACGTTCTTT
[37 nt withheld, positions 5097-5133]
ACTCTATCTCGGGCTATTCTTTTGATTTATAAGGGATTTTGCCGATTTCGGTCTATTGGTTAAAAAATGA
GCTGATTTAACAAAAATTTAACGCGAATTTTAACAAAATATTAACGTTTACAATTTTATGGTGCACTCTC
AGTACAATCTGCTCTGATGCCGCATAGTTAAGCCAGCCCCGACACCCGCCAACACCCGCTGACGCGCCCT
GACGGGCTTGTCTGCTCCCGGCATCCGCTTACAGACAAGCTGTGACCGTCTCCGGGAGCTGCATGTGTCA
GAGGTTTTCACCGTCATCACCGAAACGCGCGAGACGAAAGGGCCTCGTGATACGCCTATTTTTATAGGTT
AATGTCATGATAATAATGGTTTCTTAGACGTCAGGTGGCACTTTTCGGGGAAATGTGCGCGGAACCCCTA
TTTGTTTATTTTTCTAAATACATTCAAATATGTATCCGCTCATGAGACAATAACCCTGATAAATGCTTCA
ATAATATTGAAAAAGGAAGAGTATGAGTATTCAACATTTCCGTGTCGCCCTTATTCCCTTTTTTGCGGCA
TTTTGCCTTCCTGTTTTTGCTCACCCAGAAACGCTGGTGAAAGTAAAAGATGCTGAAGATCAGTTGGGTG
CACGAGTGGGTTACATCGAACTGGATCTCAACAGCGGTAAGATCCTTGAGAGTTTTCGCCCCGAAGAACG
TTTTCCAATGATGAGCACTTTTAAAGTTCTGCTATGTGGCGCGGTATTATCCCGTATTGACGCCGGGCAA
GAGCAACTCGGTCGCCGCATACACTATTCTCAGAATGACTTGGTTGAGTACTCACCAGTCACAGAAAAGC
ATCTTACGGATGGCATGACAGTAAGAGAATTATGCAGTGCTGCCATAACCATGAGTGATAACACTGCGGC
CAACTTACTTCTGACAACGATCGGAGGACCGAAGGAGCTAACCGCTTTTTTGCACAACATGGGGGATCAT
GTAACTCGCCTTGATCGTTGGGAACCGGAGCTGAATGAAGCCATACCAAACGACGAGCGTGACACCACGA
TGCCTGTAGCAATGGCAACAACGTTGCGCAAACTATTAACTGGCGAACTACTTACTCTAGCTTCCCGGCA
ACAATTAATAGACTGGATGGAGGCGGATAAAGTTGCAGGACCACTTCTGCGCTCGGCCCTTCCGGCTGGC
TGGTTTATTGCTGATAAATCTGGAGCCGGTGAGCGTGGGTCTCGCGGTATCATTGCAGCACTGGGGCCAG
ATGGTAAGCCCTCCCGTATCGTAGTTATCTACACGACGGGGAGTCAGGCAACTATGGATGAACGAAATAG
ACAGATCGCTGAGATAGGTGCCTCACTGATTAAGCATTGGTAACTGTCAGACCAAGTTTACTCATATATA
CTTTAGATTGATTTAAAACTTCATTTTTAATTTAAAAGGATCTAGGTGAAGATCCTTTTTGATAATCTCA
TGACCAAAATCCCTTAACGTGAGTTTTCGTTCCACTGAGCGTCAGACCCCGTAGAAAAGATCAAAGGATC
TTCTTGAGATCCTTTTTTTCTGCGCGTAATCTGCTGCTTGCAAACAAAAAAACCACCGCTACCAGCGGTG
GTTTGTTTGCCGGATCAAGAGCTACCAACTCTTTTTCCGAAGGTAACTGGCTTCAGCAGAGCGCAGATAC
CAAATACTGTTCTTCTAGTGTAGCCGTAGTTAGGCCACCACTTCAAGAACTCTGTAGCACCGCCTACATA
CCTCGCTCTGCTAATCCTGTTACCAGTGGCTGCTGCCAGTGGCGATAAGTCGTGTCTTACCGGGTTGGAC
TCAAGACGATAGTTACCGGATAAGGCGCAGCGGTCGGGCTGAACGGGGGGTTCGTGCACACAGCCCAGCT
TGGAGCGAACGACCTACACCGAACTGAGATACCTACAGCGTGAGCTATGAGAAAGCGCCACGCTTCCCGA
AGGGAGAAAGGCGGACAGGTATCCGGTAAGCGGCAGGGTCGGAACAGGAGAGCGCACGAGGGAGCTTCCA
GGGGGAAACGCCTGGTATCTTTATAGTCCTGTCGGGTTTCGCCACCTCTGACTTGAGCGTCGATTTTTGT
GATGCTCGTCAGGGGGGCGGAGCCTATGGAAAAACGCCAGCAACGCGGCCTTTTTACGGTTCCTGGCCTT
TTGCTGGCCTTTTGCTCACATGT
